>Addgene plasmid #207722 | qTAG-C-mScarlet-Puro | addgene full sequence | sequence record 414347 | Addgene NGS Result
TCGCGCGTTTCGGTGATGACGGTGAAAACCTCTGACACATGCAGCTCCCGGAGACGGTCACAGCTTGTCT
GTAAGCGGATGCCGGGAGCAGACAAGCCCGTCAGGGCGCGTCAGCGGGTGTTGGCGGGTGTCGGGGCTGG
CTTAACTATGCGGCATCAGAGCAGATTGTACTGAGAGTGCACCATATGCGGTGTGAAATACCGCACAGAT
GCGTAAGGAGAAAATACCGCATCAGGCGCCATTCGCCATTCAGGCTGCGCAACTGTTGGGAAGGGCGATC
GGTGCGGGCCTCTTCGCTATTACGCCAGCTGGCGAAAGGGGGATGTGCTGCAAGGCGATTAAGTTGGGTA
ACGCCAGGGTTTTCCCAGTCACGACGTTGTAAAACGACGGCCAGTGAATTCGGAGGAAGCGGAGGATCTG
GCGGTACCGGTGGAGGCGGATCTATGGTGAGCAAGGGCGAGGCAGTGATCAAGGAGTTCATGCGGTTCAA
GGTGCACATGGAGGGCTCCATGAACGGCCACGAGTTCGAGATCGAGGGCGAGGGCGAGGGCCGCCCCTAC
GAGGGCACCCAGACCGCCAAGCTGAAGGTGACCAAGGGTGGCCCCCTGCCCTTCTCCTGGGACATCCTGT
CCCCTCAGTTCATGTACGGCTCCAGGGCCTTCACCAAGCACCCCGCCGACATCCCCGACTACTATAAGCA
GTCCTTCCCCGAGGGCTTCAAGTGGGAGCGCGTGATGAACTTCGAGGACGGCGGCGCCGTGACCGTGACC
CAGGACACCTCCCTGGAGGACGGCACCCTGATCTACAAGGTGAAGCTCCGCGGCACCAACTTCCCTCCTG
ACGGCCCCGTAATGCAGAAGAAGACAATGGGCTGTGAAGCGTCCACCGAGCGGTTGTACCCCGAGGACGG
CGTGCTGAAGGGCGACATTAAGATGGCCCTGCGCCTGAAGGACGGCGGCCGCTACCTGGCGGACTTCAAG
ACCACCTACAAGGCCAAGAAGCCCGTGCAGATGCCCGGCGCCTACAACGTCGACCGCAAGTTGGACATCA
CCTCCCACAACGAGGACTACACCGTGGTGGAACAGTACGAACGCTCCGAGGGCCGCCACTCCACCGGCGG
CATGGACGAGCTGTACAAGGGAGGTGGCGGTTCCGGCAAGCCCATCCCCAACCCCCTGCTGGGCCTGGAC
AGCACCGGAGGTGGCGGATCAACGCGTTACCGTTCGTATAGCATACATTATACGAAGTTATCTGGATCCG
GAGCTACTAACTTCAGCCTGCTGAAGCAGGCCGGAGACGTGGAGGAGAACCCTGGACCTTCTAGAATGAC
CGAGTACAAGCCCACGGTGCGCCTCGCCACCCGCGACGACGTCCCCAGGGCCGTACGCACCCTCGCCGCC
GCGTTCGCCGACTACCCCGCCACGCGCCACACCGTCGATCCGGACCGCCACATCGAGCGGGTCACCGAGC
TGCAAGAACTCTTCCTCACGCGCGTCGGGCTCGACATCGGCAAGGTGTGGGTCGCGGACGACGGCGCCGC
GGTGGCGGTCTGGACCACGCCGGAGAGCGTCGAAGCGGGGGCGGTGTTCGCCGAGATCGGCCCGCGCATG
GCCGAGTTGAGCGGTTCCCGGCTGGCCGCGCAGCAACAGATGGAAGGCCTCCTGGCGCCGCACCGGCCCA
AGGAGCCCGCGTGGTTCCTGGCCACCGTCGGCGTCTCGCCCGACCACCAGGGCAAGGGTCTGGGCAGCGC
CGTCGTGCTCCCCGGAGTGGAGGCGGCCGAGCGCGCCGGGGTGCCCGCCTTCCTGGAGACCTCCGCGCCC
CGCAACCTCCCCTTCTACGAGCGGCTCGGCTTCACCGTCACCGCCGACGTCGAGGTGCCCGAAGGACCGC
GCACCTGGTGCATGACCCGCAAGCCCGGTGCCCCCGGGATAACTTCGTATAGCATACATTATACGAACGG
TAGCCTCGAGACCGGTAAGAGCAAGTGAAAGCTTGGCGTAATCATGGTCATAGCTGTTTCCTGTGTGAAA
TTGTTATCCGCTCACAATTCCACACAACATACGAGCCGGAAGCATAAAGTGTAAAGCCTGGGGTGCCTAA
TGAGTGAGCTAACTCACATTAATTGCGTTGCGCTCACTGCCCGCTTTCCAGTCGGGAAACCTGTCGTGCC
AGCTGCATTAATGAATCGGCCAACGCGCGGGGAGAGGCGGTTTGCGTATTGGGCGCTCTTCCGCTTCCTC
GCTCACTGACTCGCTGCGCTCGGTCGTTCGGCTGCGGCGAGCGGTATCAGCTCACTCAAAGGCGGTAATA
CGGTTATCCACAGAATCAGGGGATAACGCAGGAAAGAACATGTGAGCAAAAGGCCAGCAAAAGGCCAGGA
ACCGTAAAAAGGCCGCGTTGCTGGCGTTTTTCCATAGGCTCCGCCCCCCTGACGAGCATCACAAAAATCG
ACGCTCAAGTCAGAGGTGGCGAAACCCGACAGGACTATAAAGATACCAGGCGTTTCCCCCTGGAAGCTCC
CTCGTGCGCTCTCCTGTTCCGACCCTGCCGCTTACCGGATACCTGTCCGCCTTTCTCCCTTCGGGAAGCG
TGGCGCTTTCTCATAGCTCACGCTGTAGGTATCTCAGTTCGGTGTAGGTCGTTCGCTCCAAGCTGGGCTG
TGTGCACGAACCCCCCGTTCAGCCCGACCGCTGCGCCTTATCCGGTAACTATCGTCTTGAGTCCAACCCG
GTAAGACACGACTTATCGCCACTGGCAGCAGCCACTGGTAACAGGATTAGCAGAGCGAGGTATGTAGGCG
GTGCTACAGAGTTCTTGAAGTGGTGGCCTAACTACGGCTACACTAGAAGAACAGTATTTGGTATCTGCGC
TCTGCTGAAGCCAGTTACCTTCGGAAAAAGAGTTGGTAGCTCTTGATCCGGCAAACAAACCACCGCTGGT
AGCGGTGGTTTTTTTGTTTGCAAGCAGCAGATTACGCGCAGAAAAAAAGGATCTCAAGAAGATCCTTTGA
TCTTTTCTACGGGGTCTGACGCTCAGTGGAACGAAAACTCACGTTAAGGGATTTTGGTCATGAGATTATC
AAAAAGGATCTTCACCTAGATCCTTTTAAATTAAAAATGAAGTTTTAAATCAATCTAAAGTATATATGAG
TAAACTTGGTCTGACAGTTACCAATGCTTAATCAGTGAGGCACCTATCTCAGCGATCTGTCTATTTCGTT
CATCCATAGTTGCCTGACTCCCCGTCGTGTAGATAACTACGATACGGGAGGGCTTACCATCTGGCCCCAG
TGCTGCAATGATACCGCGAGACCCACGCTCACCGGCTCCAGATTTATCAGCAATAAACCAGCCAGCCGGA
AGGGCCGAGCGCAGAAGTGGTCCTGCAACTTTATCCGCCTCCATCCAGTCTATTAATTGTTGCCGGGAAG
CTAGAGTAAGTAGTTCGCCAGTTAATAGTTTGCGCAACGTTGTTGCCATTGCTACAGGCATCGTGGTGTC
ACGCTCGTCGTTTGGTATGGCTTCATTCAGCTCCGGTTCCCAACGATCAAGGCGAGTTACATGATCCCCC
ATGTTGTGCAAAAAAGCGGTTAGCTCCTTCGGTCCTCCGATCGTTGTCAGAAGTAAGTTGGCCGCAGTGT
TATCACTCATGGTTATGGCAGCACTGCATAATTCTCTTACTGTCATGCCATCCGTAAGATGCTTTTCTGT
GACTGGTGAGTACTCAACCAAGTCATTCTGAGAATAGTGTATGCGGCGACCGAGTTGCTCTTGCCCGGCG
TCAATACGGGATAATACCGCGCCACATAGCAGAACTTTAAAAGTGCTCATCATTGGAAAACGTTCTTCGG
GGCGAAAACTCTCAAGGATCTTACCGCTGTTGAGATCCAGTTCGATGTAACCCACTCGTGCACCCAACTG
ATCTTCAGCATCTTTTACTTTCACCAGCGTTTCTGGGTGAGCAAAAACAGGAAGGCAAAATGCCGCAAAA
AAGGGAATAAGGGCGACACGGAAATGTTGAATACTCATACTCTTCCTTTTTCAATATTATTGAAGCATTT
ATCAGGGTTATTGTCTCATGAGCGGATACATATTTGAATGTATTTAGAAAAATAAACAAATAGGGGTTCC
GCGCACATTTCCCCGAAAAGTGCCACCTGACGTCTAAGAAACCATTATTATCATGACATTAACCTATAAA
AATAGGCGTATCACGAGGCCCTTTCGTC
Features (pLannotate 1.2.2; 14 found; start..end, strand, type, name):
    137..236     +  misc_feature   bom (fragment): basis of mobility region from pBR322
    242..399     -  CDS            lacZα (fragment): LacZα fragment of β-galactosidase; lacZ fragment
    444..1139    +  CDS            mScarlet: bright monomeric red fluorescent protein evolved from a synthetic template (Bindels et al., 2016)
   1218..1251    +  protein_bind   lox71: Left element (LE) mutant of loxP (Araki et al., 2010). Cre-mediated recombination occurs in the 8-bp core sequence (GCATACAT). Cre recombinase
   1326..1922    +  CDS            PuroR (fragment): puromycin N-acetyltransferase; pac from Streptomyces; confers resistance to puromycin
   1929..1962    +  protein_bind   lox66: Right element (RE) mutant of loxP (Araki et al., 2010). Cre-mediated recombination occurs in the 8-bp core sequence (GCATACAT). Cre recombinase
   2031..2047    -  protein_bind   lac operator: The lac repressor binds to the lac operator to inhibit transcription in E. coli. This inhibition can be relieved by adding lactose or isopropyl-β-D-thiogalactopyranoside (IPTG). lac repressor encoded by lacI
   2055..2085    -  promoter       lac promoter: promoter for the E. coli lac operon
   2100..2121    -  protein_bind   CAP binding site: CAP binding activates transcription in the presence of cAMP. E. coli catabolite activator protein
   2134..2226    -  CDS            lacI (fragment): lac repressor; lacI; The lac repressor binds to the lac operator to inhibit transcription in E. coli. This inhibition can be relieved by adding lactose or isopropyl-β-D-thiogalactopyranoside (IPTG).
   2409..2997    -  rep_origin     ori: high-copy-number ColE1/pMB1/pBR322/pUC origin of replication
   3168..4028    -  CDS            AmpR: β-lactamase; bla; confers resistance to ampicillin, carbenicillin, and related antibiotics
   4029..4133    -  promoter       AmpR promoter: bla
   4228..35      +  CDS            rop (fragment) (across the origin): Rop protein, which maintains plasmids at low copy number; rop
