[The description below was written by a language model from this plasmid's Addgene catalogue record and pLannotate feature annotations shown in this document.]
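Description:
qTAG-C-mScarlet-Puro is an empty donor plasmid for CRISPR-based endogenous tagging in mammalian cells, built on the pUC19 cloning backbone (4,228 bp in the sequenced record). It is propagated in E. coli as a high-copy plasmid through the pUC/ColE1-type origin and selected with ampicillin via the β-lactamase gene and its own promoter. Remnants of the pUC19 lac region (lacZα fragment, lac promoter, operator and CAP site) flank the cassette, along with small annotated fragments of bom, rop and lacI that are backbone residue with no functional role in the design.

The payload is a promoterless tagging cassette with no gene insert. It consists of the coding sequence for mScarlet, a bright monomeric red fluorescent protein, followed by a puromycin N-acetyltransferase coding sequence. According to the catalogue entry the two are joined by a 2A element, although the 2A itself is not annotated in the feature table. The user clones homology arms for a gene of interest on either side of the cassette. After a Cas9-induced break near the stop codon, homology-directed repair places mScarlet in frame at the C-terminus of the endogenous protein. Puromycin resistance is then expressed from the same native transcript and separated from the fusion by the 2A, which allows drug selection of correctly edited cells.

The puromycin marker is bracketed by lox71 and lox66 in the same orientation. This arrangement suggests that Cre recombinase can excise the selection marker after enrichment, leaving the fluorescent tag at the locus. The mutant lox arms would yield a poorly recombining residual site. No mammalian promoter or polyadenylation signal is annotated, which fits a design that relies on the regulatory elements of the targeted gene.
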