Addgene plasmid #207722: qTAG-C-mScarlet-Puro
Purpose: (Empty Backbone) Empty C-terminus donor cassette. Integrate homology arms to target the C-terminus insertion of a mScarlet-2A-Puro cassette
Depositing lab: Laurence Pelletier. Depositing organization: Sinai Health System. Publication: qTAG: an adaptable plasmid scaffold for CRISPR-based endogenous tagging. Philip R, Sharma A, Matellan L, Erpf AC, Hsu WH, Tkach JM, Wyatt HDM, Pelletier L. EMBO J. 2024 Dec 12. doi: 10.1038/s44318-024-00337-5. PubMed 39668248.
Backbone
  Vector backbone: pUC19
  Backbone manufacturer: Invitrogen
  Backbone size (bp): 2686
  Vector type: Mammalian Expression, CRISPR ; Donor Cassette
  Selectable markers: Puromycin
Growth in bacteria
  Bacterial resistance: Ampicillin, 100 μg/mL
  Growth temperature: 37°C
  Growth strain: DH5alpha
  Copy number: High Copy
Gene/Insert
  Gene/Insert name: None
Terms and licenses: Academic/Nonprofit Terms; Industry Terms: Not Available to Industry
Depositor comments: Please visit https://www.biorxiv.org/content/10.1101/2023.11.01.565029v3 for bioRxiv preprint.
How to cite: qTAG-C-mScarlet-Puro was a gift from Laurence Pelletier (Addgene plasmid # 207722 ; http://n2t.net/addgene:207722 ; RRID:Addgene_207722)
